Addgene plasmid #186107: pIG-734pUC19-tNGFR-P2A-PIK3R1
Purpose: Knockin of truncated NGFR to target gene
Depositing lab: Alexander Marson. Depositing organization: J. David Gladstone Institutes. Publication: High-yield genome engineering in primary cells using a hybrid ssDNA repair template and small-molecule cocktails. Shy BR, Vykunta VS, Ha A, Talbot A, Roth TL, Nguyen DN, Pfeifer WG, Chen YY, Blaeschke F, Shifrut E, Vedova S, Mamedov MR, Chung JJ, Li H, Yu R, Wu D, Wolf J, Martin TG, Castro CE, Ye L, Esensten JH, Eyquem J, Marson A. Nat Biotechnol. 2022 Aug 25:10.1038/s41587-022-01418-8. doi: 10.1038/s41587-022-01418-8. PubMed 36008610.
Backbone
  Vector backbone: PUC19
  Vector type: CRISPR
Growth in bacteria
  Bacterial resistance: Ampicillin, 100 μg/mL
  Growth temperature: 37°C
  Growth strain: DH5alpha
  Copy number: High Copy
Gene/Insert
  Gene/Insert name: PIK3R1
  Species: H. sapiens (human)
  Mutation: WT with tNGFR sequence
  Entrez Gene: PIK3R1 (a.k.a. AGM7, GRB1, IMD36, p85, p85-ALPHA, p85alpha)
  Cloning method: Unknown
Terms and licenses: Academic/Nonprofit Terms; Industry Terms: Not Available to Industry
Depositor comments: Please visit https://www.biorxiv.org/content/10.1101/2021.09.02.458799v1 for bioRxiv preprint.
How to cite: pIG-734pUC19-tNGFR-P2A-PIK3R1 was a gift from Alexander Marson (Addgene plasmid # 186107 ; http://n2t.net/addgene:186107 ; RRID:Addgene_186107)
