[The description below was written by a language model from this plasmid's Addgene catalogue record and pLannotate feature annotations shown in this document.]
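Description:
pIG-734pUC19-tNGFR-P2A-PIK3R1 is a small (about 3.8 kb) pUC19-based plasmid that serves as a homology-directed repair (HDR) donor template for CRISPR knock-in at the human PIK3R1 locus, which encodes the p85α regulatory subunit of PI3-kinase. It is propagated in E. coli as a high-copy plasmid through the ColE1/pUC origin and selected with ampicillin through the β-lactamase gene and its native promoter. Remnants of the pUC19 multiple cloning site and lacZα flank the insert. A short sequence annotated as attB1 lies in the backbone between the origin and AmpR; the record assigns it no function.

The payload is a fragment of the NGFR (low-affinity nerve growth factor receptor, TNFRSF16) coding sequence, described as truncated NGFR (tNGFR), a form commonly used as a signalling-inert cell-surface marker. It is followed directly by roughly 300 bp matching PIK3R1 coding sequence. The plasmid name indicates a P2A self-cleaving peptide between the two, although the feature table does not annotate it separately. About 300 bp upstream of the NGFR fragment is unannotated and may be the other homology arm, but the record does not state this. No eukaryotic promoter is annotated, which fits a design where the integrated tNGFR-P2A cassette is fused in frame to PIK3R1 and expressed from the endogenous promoter, with the wild-type protein released by P2A skipping.

The stated purpose is knock-in of truncated NGFR to the target gene, so that successfully edited cells can be identified or enriched by surface NGFR staining. The associated work concerns high-yield genome engineering of primary cells with hybrid ssDNA repair templates, so this plasmid probably serves as the source for generating such templates. No Cas9 or guide RNA is encoded here.
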