Features (pLannotate 1.2.2; 9 found; start..end, strand, type, name):
    321..1241    +  CDS            NGFR (fragment): TNR16_HUMAN - Also known as TNFRSF16. Experimental evidence at protein level: Swiss-Prot protein existence level 1. Low affinity receptor which can bind to NGF, BDNF, NTF3, and NTF4. Forms a heterodimeric receptor with SORCS2 that binds the precursor forms of NGF, BDNF and NTF3 with high affinity, and has much lower affinity for mature NGF and BDNF (PubMed:24908487). Plays an important role in differentiation and survival of specific neuronal populations during development (By similarity). Can mediate cell survival as well as cell death of neural cells. Plays a role in the inactivation of RHOA
   1233..1535    +  CDS            PIK3R1 (fragment): P85A_HUMAN - Also known as GRB1. Experimental evidence at protein level: Swiss-Prot protein existence level 1. Binds to activated (phosphorylated) protein-Tyr kinases, through its SH2 domain, and acts as an adapter, mediating the association of the p110 catalytic unit to the plasma membrane. Necessary for the insulin-stimulated increase in glucose uptake and glycogen synthesis in insulin-sensitive tissues. Plays an important role in signaling in response to FGFR1, FGFR2, FGFR3, FGFR4, KITLG/SCF, KIT, PDGFRA and PDGFRB. Likewise, plays a role in ITGB2 signaling (PubMed:17626883, PubMed:19805105
   1533..1553    +  misc_feature   MCS (fragment): pUC18/19 multiple cloning site
   1798..2386    -  rep_origin     ori: high-copy-number ColE1/pMB1/pBR322/pUC origin of replication
   2503..2527    -  protein_bind   attB1: mutant version of attB; recombination site for the Gateway® BP reaction BP Clonase™
   2627..3487    -  CDS            AmpR: β-lactamase; bla; confers resistance to ampicillin, carbenicillin, and related antibiotics
   3488..3592    -  promoter       AmpR promoter: bla
   3679..3722    -  CDS            lacZα (fragment): LacZα fragment of β-galactosidase; lacZ fragment
   3774..20      +  misc_feature   MCS (fragment) (across the origin): pUC18/19 multiple cloning site
>Addgene plasmid #186107 | pIG-734pUC19-tNGFR-P2A-PIK3R1 | addgene full sequence | sequence record 367812 | Addgene NGS Result
TCGAGCTCGGTACCCGGGGAGTGAGAGTCAGCCTGGATTCAAAGTGTTGACAAGTTGCTGAAAAGGAAGC
CAGTGAGAGGACTGTGGCACGCAGAGGAAGTGGAGCCCTGTCTTCGGTCACACCATTGATGGAGGACAGA
TGGACAGCCGTATGGCCAGTCACCTCTCCTCTTAAACCTTTGGAGAGTGGTCCTTTGTCCTCTGCTGGAC
ACATAATAGGAATTCTAACACATTCTCTGAATTCACTTTTCATAAAAACGTAAAATCAGACTGCTCTGTA
CAACCAGGCTCAACTGTTGCATCGTAGCAGATTTGCAAACATGGGTGCTGGTGCAACGGGGAGGGCTATG
GATGGACCAAGGCTCCTTCTTCTTTTGCTCTTGGGCGTTAGTCTGGGTGGAGCTAAAGAGGCATGCCCCA
CCGGACTTTACACACATTCCGGTGAGTGTTGCAAGGCCTGCAACCTGGGAGAAGGCGTCGCTCAACCCTG
CGGGGCGAATCAAACCGTATGCGAACCTTGCCTCGATTCTGTTACATTCTCCGATGTCGTCTCTGCGACG
GAACCCTGCAAGCCATGCACGGAATGTGTCGGGTTGCAAAGTATGTCAGCTCCTTGCGTTGAAGCAGACG
ATGCGGTGTGTAGATGTGCCTATGGGTATTATCAAGACGAAACGACGGGACGGTGTGAAGCATGTCGAGT
ATGCGAGGCGGGCAGTGGCCTCGTCTTCTCTTGTCAGGACAAGCAAAACACTGTCTGTGAAGAATGCCCT
GATGGGACTTATAGTGATGAGGCGAATCACGTCGATCCATGTCTTCCCTGTACTGTCTGTGAAGACACTG
AGAGACAATTGCGAGAGTGTACGCGATGGGCCGACGCAGAGTGCGAGGAGATCCCAGGTCGATGGATAAC
CAGGTCAACCCCTCCTGAGGGATCTGATAGTACCGCGCCCTCCACCCAAGAACCCGAAGCTCCACCTGAG
CAAGACCTCATAGCGTCCACAGTAGCAGGAGTTGTCACAACCGTCATGGGAAGTTCACAACCAGTAGTTA
CCAGGGGTACCACGGATAACCTCATTCCGGTGTACTGCAGCATTCTCGCCGCTGTGGTTGTCGGACTTGT
TGCATACATTGCCTTCAAACGCTGGAATAGCCGCGCCAAGCGCTCGGGTTCGGGTGCCACCAACTTCAGC
CTGCTGAAGCAGGCCGGCGACGTGGAGGAGAACCCCGGCCCCAGTGCTGAGGGGTACCAGTACAGAGCGC
TGTATGATTATAAAAAGGAAAGAGAAGAAGATATTGACTTGCACTTGGGTGACATATTGACTGTGAATAA
AGGGTCCTTAGTAGCTCTTGGATTCAGTGATGGACAGGAAGCCAGGCCTGAAGAAATTGGCTGGTTAAAT
GGCTATAATGAAACCACAGGGGAAAGGGGGGACTTTCCGGGAACTTACGTAGAATATATTGGAAGGAAAA
AAATCTCGCCTCCCACACCAAAGCCCCGGCCACCTCGGCCTCTTCCTGTTGCACCAGGTTCTTCCTCTAG
AGTCGACCTGCAGAGGCTAGGTGGAGGCTCAGTGATGATAAGTCTGCGATGGTGGATGCATGTGTCATGG
TCATAGCTGTTTCCTGTGTGAAATTGTTATCCGCTCAGAGGGCACAATCCTATTCCGCGCTATCCGACAA
TCTCCAAGACATTAGGTGGAGTTCAGTTCGGCGTATGGCATATGTCGCTGGAAAGAACATGTGAGCAAAA
GGCCAGCAAAAGGCCAGGAACCGTAAAAAGGCCGCGTTGCTGGCGTTTTTCCATAGGCTCCGCCCCCCTG
ACGAGCATCACAAAAATCGACGCTCAAGTCAGAGGTGGCGAAACCCGACAGGACTATAAAGATACCAGGC
GTTTCCCCCTGGAAGCTCCCTCGTGCGCTCTCCTGTTCCGACCCTGCCGCTTACCGGATACCTGTCCGCC
TTTCTCCCTTCGGGAAGCGTGGCGCTTTCTCATAGCTCACGCTGTAGGTATCTCAGTTCGGTGTAGGTCG
TTCGCTCCAAGCTGGGCTGTGTGCACGAACCCCCCGTTCAGCCCGACCGCTGCGCCTTATCCGGTAACTA
TCGTCTTGAGTCCAACCCGGTAAGACACGACTTATCGCCACTGGCAGCAGCCACTGGTAACAGGATTAGC
AGAGCGAGGTATGTAGGCGGTGCTACAGAGTTCTTGAAGTGGTGGCCTAACTACGGCTACACTAGAAGAA
CAGTATTTGGTATCTGCGCTCTGCTGAAGCCAGTTACCTTCGGAAAAAGAGTTGGTAGCTCTTGATCCGG
CAAACAAACCACCGCTGGTAGCGGTGGTTTTTTTGTTTGCAAGCAGCAGATTACGCGCAGAAAAAAAGGA
TCTCAAGAAGATCCTTTGATCTTTTCTACGGGGTCTGACGCTCTATTCAACAAAGCCGCCGTCCCGTCAA
GTCAGCGTAAATGGGTAGGGGGCTTCAAATCGTCCTCGTGATACCAATTCGGAGCCTGCTTTTTTGTACA
AACTTGTTGATAATGGCAATTCAAGGATCTTCACCTAGATCCTTTTAAATTAAAAATGAAGTTTTAAATC
AATCTAAAGTATATATGAGTAAACTTGGTCTGACAGTTACCAATGCTTAATCAGTGAGGCACCTATCTCA
GCGATCTGTCTATTTCGTTCATCCATAGTTGCCTGACTCCCCGTCGTGTAGATAACTACGATACGGGAGG
GCTTACCATCTGGCCCCAGTGCTGCAATGATACCGCGAGAGCCACGCTCACCGGCTCCAGATTTATCAGC
AATAAACCAGCCAGCCGGAAGGGCCGAGCGCAGAAGTGGTCCTGCAACTTTATCCGCCTCCATCCAGTCT
ATTAATTGTTGCCGGGAAGCTAGAGTAAGTAGTTCGCCAGTTAATAGTTTGCGCAACGTTGTTGCCATTG
CTACAGGCATCGTGGTGTCACGCTCGTCGTTTGGTATGGCTTCATTCAGCTCCGGTTCCCAACGATCAAG
GCGAGTTACATGATCCCCCATGTTGTGCAAAAAAGCGGTTAGCTCCTTCGGTCCTCCGATCGTTGTCAGA
AGTAAGTTGGCCGCAGTGTTATCACTCATGGTTATGGCAGCACTGCATAATTCTCTTACTGTCATGCCAT
CCGTAAGATGCTTTTCTGTGACTGGTGAGTACTCAACCAAGTCATTCTGAGAATAGTGTATGCGGCGACC
GAGTTGCTCTTGCCCGGCGTCAATACGGGATAATACCGCGCCACATAGCAGAACTTTAAAAGTGCTCATC
ATTGGAAAACGTTCTTCGGGGCGAAAACTCTCAAGGATCTTACCGCTGTTGAGATCCAGTTCGATGTAAC
CCACTCGTGCACCCAACTGATCTTCAGCATCTTTTACTTTCACCAGCGTTTCTGGGTGAGCAAAAACAGG
AAGGCAAAATGCCGCAAAAAAGGGAATAAGGGCGACACGGAAATGTTGAATACTCATACTCTTCCTTTTT
CAATATTATTGAAGCATTTATCAGGGTTATTGTCTCATGAGCGGATACATATTTGAATGTATTTAGAAAA
ATAAACAAATAGGGGTTCCGCGCACATTTCCCCGAAAAGTGCCAGATACCTGAAACAAAACCCATCGTAC
GGCCAAGGAAGTCTCCAATAACTGTGATCCACCACAAGCGCCAGGGTTTTCCCAGTCACGACGTTGTAAA
ACGACGGCCAGTCATGCATAATCCGCACGCATCTGGAATAAGGAAGTGCCATTCCGCCTGACCT
